>Addgene plasmid #222224 | pKDC.100 | addgene full sequence | sequence record 439310 | Addgene NGS Result
TTTTCTTTAATTTCTTTTTTTACTTTCTATTTTTAATTTATATATTTATATTAAAAAATTTAAATTATAA
TTATTTTTATAGCACGTGATGAAAAGGACCCAGGTGGCACTTTTCGGGGAAATGTGCGCGGAACCCCTAT
TTGTTTATTTTTCTAAATACATTCAAATATGTATCCGCTCATGAGACAATAACCCTGATAAATGCTTCAA
TAATATTGAAAAAGGAAGAGTATGAGTATTCAACATTTCCGTGTCGCCCTTATTCCCTTTTTTGCGGCAT
TTTGCCTTCCTGTTTTTGCTCACCCAGAAACGCTGGTGAAAGTAAAAGATGCTGAAGATCAGTTGGGTGC
ACGAGTGGGTTACATCGAACTGGATCTCAACAGCGGTAAGATCCTTGAGAGTTTTCGCCCCGAAGAACGT
TTTCCAATGATGAGCACTTTTAAAGTTCTGCTATGTGGCGCGGTATTATCCCGTATTGACGCCGGGCAAG
AGCAACTCGGTCGCCGCATACACTATTCTCAGAATGACTTGGTTGAGTACTCACCAGTCACAGAAAAGCA
TCTTACGGATGGCATGACAGTAAGAGAATTATGCAGTGCTGCCATAACCATGAGTGATAACACTGCGGCC
AACTTACTTCTGACAACGATCGGAGGACCGAAGGAGCTAACCGCTTTTTTGCACAACATGGGGGATCATG
TAACTCGCCTTGATCGTTGGGAACCGGAGCTGAATGAAGCCATACCAAACGACGAGCGTGACACCACGAT
GCCTGTAGCAATGGCAACAACGTTGCGCAAACTATTAACTGGCGAACTACTTACTCTAGCTTCCCGGCAA
CAATTAATAGACTGGATGGAGGCGGATAAAGTTGCAGGACCACTTCTGCGCTCGGCCCTTCCGGCTGGCT
GGTTTATTGCTGATAAATCTGGAGCCGGTGAGCGTGGGTCTCGCGGTATCATTGCAGCACTGGGGCCAGA
TGGTAAGCCCTCCCGTATCGTAGTTATCTACACGACGGGGAGTCAGGCAACTATGGATGAACGAAATAGA
CAGATCGCTGAGATAGGTGCCTCACTGATTAAGCATTGGTAACTGTCAGACCAAGTTTACTCATATATAC
TTTAGATTGATTTAAAACTTCATTTTTAATTTAAAAGGATCTAGGTGAAGATCCTTTTTGATAATCTCAT
GACCAAAATCCCTTAACGTGAGTTTTCATTCCACTGAGCGTCAGACCCCGTAGAAAAGATCAAAGGATCT
TCTTGAGATCCTTTTTTTCTGCGCGTAATCTGCTGCTTGCAAACAAAAAAACCACCGCTACCAGCGGTGG
TTTGTTTGCCGGATCAAGAGCTACCAACTCTTTTTCCGAAGGTAACTGGCTTCAGCAGAGCGCAGATACC
AAATACTGTTCTTCTAGTGTAGCCGTAGTTAGGCCACCACTTCAAGAACTCTGTAGCACCGCCTACATAC
CTCGCTCTGCTAATCCTGTTACCAGTGGCTGCTGCCAGTGGCGATAAGTCGTGTCTTACCGGGTTGGACT
CAAGACGATAGTTACCGGATAAGGCGCAGCGGTCGGGCTGAACGGGGGGTTCGTGCACACAGCCCAGCTT
GGAGCGAACGACCTACACCGAACTGAGATACCTACAGCGTGAGCTATGAGAAAGCGCCACGCTTCCCGAA
GGGAGAAAGGCGGACAGGTATCCGGTAAGCGGCAGGGTCGGAACAGGAGAGCGCACGAGGGAGCTTCCAG
GGGGAAACGCCTGGTATCTTTATAGTCCTGTCGGGTTTCGCCACCTCTGACTTGAGCGTCGATTTTTGTG
ATGCTCGTCAGGGGGGCGGAGCCTATGGAAAAAGGCCAGCAACGCGGCCTTTTTACGGTTCCTGGCCTTT
TGCTGGCCTTTTGCTGGCCTTTTGCTCAAGTAGAGGGGGTAATTTTTCCCCTTTATTTTGTTCATACATT
CTTAAATTGCTTTGCCTCTCCTTTTGGAAAGCTATACTTCGGAGCACTGTTGAGCGAAGGCTCATTAGAT
ATATTTTCTGTCATTTTCCTTAACCCAAAAATAAGGGAAAGGGTCCAAAAAGCGCTCGGACAACTGTTGA
CCGTGATCCGAAGGACTGGCTATACAGTGTTCACAAAATAGCCAAGCTGAAAATAATGTGTAGCTATGTT
CAGTTAGTTTGGCTAGCAAAGATATAAAAGCAGGTCGGAAATATTTATGGGCATTATTATGCAGAGCATC
AACATGATAAAAAAAAACAGTTGAATATTCCCTCAAAAGGGTGCGCATCTGATGAGTCCGTGAGGACGAA
ACGAGCTAGCTCGTCATGATAAGATTCCGTATGCGCACCCTTAGCGAGAGGTTTATCATTAAGGTCAACC
TCTGGATGTTGTTTCGGCATCCTGCATTGAATCTGAGTTACTGTCTGTTTTCCTTGATGCAGGTGTAGCT
TGATGCGGAAGGAGATCTGGAATGAACTGGTCTATGTGACAGAAACTGTGCAAGTACCTAATCTCGTTAG
TGTAGGTTCTAGCTACACCTGCATCAGTTTCAGAGCTATGCTGGAAACAGCATAGCAAGTTGAAATAAGG
CTAGTCCGTTATCAACTTGAAAAAGTGGCACCGAGTCGGTGCTTTTTGATGGCCGGCATGGTCCCAGCCT
CCTCGCTGGCGCCGGCTGGGCAACACCTTCGGGTGGCGAATGGGACTTAAAGAAAGTGGAATATTCATTC
ATATCATATTTTTTCTATTAACTGCCTGGTTTCTTTTAAATTTTTTATTGGTTGTCGACTTGAACGGAGT
GACAATATATATATATATATTTAATAATGACATCATTATCTGTAAATCTGATTCTTAATGCTATTCTAGT
TATGTAAGAGTGGTCCTTTCCATAAAAAAAAAAAAAAAGAAAAAAGAATTTTAGGAATACAATGCAGCTT
GTAAGTAAAATCTGGAATATTCATATCGCCACAACTTCTTATGCTTATAAAAGCACTAATGCCTGAATTT
ATGTTGAAAATATGTGTCACAAATAAAGAAACTGTGACATCTGACACATTTCCACGTACCCAATTCGCCC
TATAGTGAGTCGTATTACGCGCGCTCACTGGCCGTCGTTTTACAACGTCGTGACTGGGAAAACCCTGGCG
TTACCCAACTTAATCGCCTTGCAGCACATCCCCCTTTCGCCAGCTGGCGTAATAGCGAAGAGGCCCGCAC
CGATCGCCCTTCCCAACAGTTGCGCAGCCTGAATGGCGAATGG
[124 nt withheld, positions 3264-3387]
C
[91 nt withheld, positions 3389-3479]
A
[49 nt withheld, positions 3481-3529]
CCTTTGACGTTGGAGTCCACGTTCTTT
[37 nt withheld, positions 3557-3593]
ACCCTATCTCGGTCTATTCTTTTGATTTATAAGGGATTTTGCCGATTTCGGCCTATTGGTTAAAAAATGA
GCTGATTTAACAAAAATTTAACGCGAATTTTAACAAAATATTAACGCTTACAATTTCCTGATGCGGTATT
TTCTCCTTACGCATCTGTGCGGTATTTCACACCGCATAGGGTAATAACTGATATAATTAAATTGAAGCTC
TAATTTGTGAGTTTAGTATACATGCATTTACTTATAATACAGTTTTTTAGTTTTGCTGGCCGCATCTTCT
CAAATATGCTTCCCAGCCTGCTTTTCTGTAACGTTCACCCTCTACCTTAGCATCCCTTCCCTTTGCAAAT
AGTCCTCTTCCAACAATAATAATGTCAGATCCTGTAGAGACCACATCATCCACGGTTCTATACTGTTGAC
CCAATGCGTCTCCCTTGTCATCTAAACCCACACCGGGTGTCATAATCAACCAATCGTAACCTTCATCTCT
TCCACCCATGTCTCTTTGAGCAATAAAGCCGATAACAAAATCTTTGTCGCTCTTCGCAATGTCAACAGTA
CCCTTAGTATATTCTCCAGTAGATAGGGAGCCCTTGCATGACAATTCTGCTAACATCAAAAGGCCTCTAG
GTTCCTTTGTTACTTCTTCTGCCGCCTGCTTCAAACCGCTAACAATACCTGGGCCCACCACACCGTGTGC
ATTCGTAATGTCTGCCCATTCTGCTATTCTGTATACACCCGCAGAGTACTGCAATTTGACTGTATTACCA
ATGTCAGCAAATTTTCTGTCTTCGAAGAGTAAAAAATTGTACTTGGCGGATAATGCCTTTAGCGGCTTAA
CTGTGCCCTCCATGGAAAAATCAGTCAAGATATCCACATGTGTTTTTAGTAAACAAATTTTGGGACCTAA
TGCTTCAACTAACTCCAGTAATTCCTTGGTGGTACGAACATCCAATGAAGCACACAAGTTTGTTTGCTTT
TCGTGCATGATATTAAATAGCTTGGCAGCAACAGGACTAGGATGAGTAGCAGCACGTTCCTTATATGTAG
CTTTCGACATGATTTATCTTCGTTTCCTGCAGGTTTTTGTTCTGTGCAGTTGGGTTAAGAATACTGGGCA
ATTTCATGTTTCTTCAACACTACATATGCGTATATATACCAATCTAAGTCTGTGCTCCTTCCTTCGTTCT
TCCTTCTGTTCGGAGATTACCGAATCAAAAAAATTTCAAGGAAACCGAAATCAAAAAAAAGAATAAAAAA
AAAATGATGAATTGAAAAGGTGGTATGGTGCACTCTCAGTACAATCTGCTCTGATGCCGCATAGTTAAGC
CAGCCCCGACACCCGCCAACACCCGCTGACGCGCCCTGACGGGCTTGTCTGCTCCCGGCATCCGCTTACA
GACAAGCTGTGACCGTCTCCGGGAGCTGCATGTGTCAGAGGTTTTCACCGTCATCACCGAAACGCGCGAG
ACGAAAGGGCCTCGTGATACGCCTATTTTTATAGGTTAATGTCATGATAATAATGGTTTCTTAGACGGAT
CGCTTGCCTGTAACTTACACGCGCCTCGTATCTTTTAATGATGGAATAATTTGGGAATTTACTCTGTGTT
TATTTATTTTTATGTTTTGTATTTGGATTTTAGAAAGTAAATAAAGAAGGTAGAAGAGTTACGGAATGAA
GAAAAAAAAATAAACAAAGGTTTAAAAAATTTCAACAAAAAGCGTACTTTACATATATATTTATTAGACA
AGAAAAGCAGATTAAATAGATATACATTCGATTAACGATAAGTAAAATGTAAAATCACAGGATTTTCGTG
TGTGGTCTTCTACACAGACAAGATGAAACAATTCGGCATTAATACCTGAGAGCAGGAAGAGCAAGATAAA
AGGTAGTATTTGTTGGCGATCCCCCTAGAGTCTTTTACATCTTCGGAAAACAAAAACTATT
Features (pLannotate 1.2.2; 15 found; start..end, strand, type, name):
    127..231     +  promoter       AmpR promoter: bla
    232..1092    +  CDS            AmpR: β-lactamase; bla; confers resistance to ampicillin, carbenicillin, and related antibiotics
   1263..1851    +  rep_origin     ori: high-copy-number ColE1/pMB1/pBR322/pUC origin of replication
   2288..2312    +  misc_RNA       sTRSV HHRz (fragment): hammerhead ribozyme from the tobacco ringspot virus satellite RNA (Khvorova et al., 2003)
   2565..2632    +  misc_RNA       tracrRNA (fragment): trans-activating CRISPR RNA for the Streptococcus pyogenes CRISPR/Cas9 system
   2803..2822    +  promoter       LEU2 promoter (fragment): S. cerevisiae LEU2
   3079..3097    -  promoter       T7 promoter: promoter for bacteriophage T7 RNA polymerase
   3105..3260    +  CDS            lacZα (fragment): LacZα fragment of β-galactosidase; lacZ fragment
   3264..3692    +  rep_origin     f1 ori (sequence partly withheld): f1 bacteriophage origin of replication; arrow indicates direction of (+) strand synthesis
   3720..3771    -  misc_feature   bom (fragment): basis of mobility region from pBR322
   3850..4653    -  CDS            URA3: orotidine-5'-phosphate decarboxylase, required for uracil biosynthesis; S. cerevisiae URA3; yeast auxotrophic marker, counterselectable with 5-fluoroorotic acid (5-FOA)
   4654..4869    -  promoter       URA3 promoter: S. cerevisiae URA3
   4877..4926    -  misc_feature   bom (fragment): basis of mobility region from pBR322
   5028..5063    -  CDS            rop (fragment): Rop protein, which maintains plasmids at low copy number; rop
   5131..90      -  misc_feature   CEN/ARS (across the origin): S. cerevisiae CEN6 centromere fused to an autonomously replicating sequence
