[The description below was written by a language model from this plasmid's Addgene catalogue record and pLannotate feature annotations shown in this document.]
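Description:
pKDC.100 is an empty yeast expression backbone, derived from pSCL.039, that serves as the acceptor plasmid for building retron-Eco1 non-coding RNA (ncRNA) variant libraries in yeast. It is an E. coli–yeast shuttle vector. In bacteria it is maintained at high copy through a ColE1/pUC-type origin and selected with ampicillin via the bla gene and its native promoter. In Saccharomyces cerevisiae it replicates as a low-copy, stably segregating episome through a CEN6/ARS element and is selected by uracil prototrophy from a URA3 cassette, a marker that can also be counterselected with 5-FOA. An f1 origin, a T7 promoter, a lacZα fragment, and short bom and rop remnants are carried over from the parental cloning vector.

The record lists no insert. The defining modification is the addition of PaqCI Type IIS restriction sites at the 3' end of the retron-Eco1 ncRNA, which allow seamless, directional (Golden Gate-style) insertion of pooled variant sequences. The automated annotation does not label the ncRNA or the PaqCI sites, but in the region between the bacterial origin and the T7 promoter it detects a fragment of the sTRSV hammerhead ribozyme and a fragment of the S. pyogenes tracrRNA. This is consistent with a ribozyme-processed transcript that joins retron ncRNA to a Cas9 guide scaffold, as used in retron-based editors. The promoter driving this transcript is not identified in the feature table, and no retron reverse transcriptase or Cas9 coding sequence is annotated, so these would presumably be supplied separately. The plasmid is intended for high-throughput testing of ncRNA variants to derive design rules for retron gene editors.
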