Addgene plasmid #222224: pKDC.100
Purpose: (Empty Backbone) Acceptor plasmid for yeast retron-Eco1 ncRNA variant libraries.
Depositing lab: Seth Shipman. Depositing organization: J. David Gladstone Institutes. Publication: High throughput variant libraries and machine learning yield design rules for retron gene editors. Crawford KD, Khan AG, Lopez SC, Goodarzi H, Shipman SL. Nucleic Acids Res. 2025 Jan 11;53(2):gkae1199. doi: 10.1093/nar/gkae1199. PubMed 39658047.
Backbone
  Vector backbone: pSCL.039
  Modifications to backbone: PaqCI Type IIS sites at 3' end of retron-Eco1 ncRNA
  Vector type: Yeast Expression
Growth in bacteria
  Bacterial resistance: Ampicillin, 100 μg/mL
  Growth temperature: 37°C
  Growth strain: DH5alpha
  Copy number: High Copy
Gene/Insert
  Gene/Insert name: None
Terms and licenses: Academic/Nonprofit Terms; Industry Terms: Not Available to Industry
Depositor comments: Please visit https://doi.org/10.1101/2024.07.08.602561 for bioRxiv preprint.
How to cite: pKDC.100 was a gift from Seth Shipman (Addgene plasmid # 222224 ; http://n2t.net/addgene:222224 ; RRID:Addgene_222224)
